Addgene plasmid #244180: L4869 hVEGFA-121 in pcDNA backbone
Purpose: Constitutive expression of human VEGFA-121 isoform
Depositing lab: Joshua Leonard. Depositing organization: Northwestern University. Publication: Conversion of natural cytokine receptors into orthogonal synthetic biosensors. Edelstein HI, Cosio A, Ezekiel ML, Corcoran WK, Morris AH, Leonard JN. Nat Chem Biol. 2025 Aug 22:10.1038/s41589-025-01986-1. doi: 10.1038/s41589-025-01986-1. PubMed 40846994.
Backbone
  Vector backbone: pPD005 pcDNA Golden Gate
  Vector type: Mammalian Expression, Synthetic Biology
Growth in bacteria
  Bacterial resistance: Ampicillin, 100 μg/mL
  Growth temperature: 37°C
  Growth strain: DH5alpha
  Copy number: High Copy
Gene/Insert
  Gene/Insert name: VEGFA-121
  Species: H. sapiens (human), Synthetic
  Entrez Gene: VEGFA (a.k.a. L-VEGF, MVCD1, VEGF, VPF)
  Promoter: CMV
  Cloning method: Restriction Enzyme; 5′ cloning site Unknown (unknown if destroyed)
Terms and licenses: Academic/Nonprofit Terms; Industry Terms: Not Available to Industry
Depositor comments: Please visit https://doi.org/10.1101/2024.03.23.586421 for bioRxiv preprint.
How to cite: L4869 hVEGFA-121 in pcDNA backbone was a gift from Joshua Leonard (Addgene plasmid # 244180 ; http://n2t.net/addgene:244180 ; RRID:Addgene_244180)
