[The description below was written by a language model from this plasmid's Addgene catalogue record and pLannotate feature annotations shown in this document.]
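Description:
L4869 hVEGFA-121 in pcDNA backbone is a 4,765-nt mammalian expression plasmid built on pPD005, a pcDNA-derived backbone adapted for Golden Gate assembly. It is intended for constitutive production of the 121-residue isoform of human VEGFA in transfected mammalian cells. In E. coli it is maintained at high copy from a ColE1/pUC-type origin and selected with ampicillin through the β-lactamase gene and its native promoter. An f1 phage origin is also present, along with residual lac promoter/operator, CAP site and lacI fragments and a partial bom region, all carried over from the parental backbone.

The expression cassette consists of the human CMV immediate-early enhancer and promoter, followed by a T7 promoter, the VEGFA coding sequence and the bovine growth hormone polyadenylation signal. The automated annotation matched the coding region to the bovine VEGFA protein entry as a fragment. This most likely reflects cross-species homology and the short isoform, since the catalogue lists the insert as human (and synthetic) VEGFA-121. A short hit labelled as truncated HIV-1 5' LTR at the end of the CMV promoter is probably an incidental sequence match, as no other lentiviral elements are annotated. Downstream, an SV40 early promoter and SV40 poly(A) signal flank only a small fragment of the ble bleomycin-resistance gene, so the feature table shows no intact mammalian selection marker and the plasmid appears suited mainly to transient transfection.

VEGFA-121 is a secreted angiogenic growth factor isoform. The plasmid was deposited with work on converting natural cytokine receptors into orthogonal synthetic biosensors, but the record does not state its specific role in that work.
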