Features (pLannotate 1.2.2; 20 found; start..end, strand, type, name):
     28..80      -  misc_feature   bom (fragment): basis of mobility region from pBR322
    235..614     +  enhancer       CMV enhancer: human cytomegalovirus immediate early enhancer
    615..818     +  promoter       CMV promoter: human cytomegalovirus (CMV) immediate early promoter
    814..847     +  LTR            5' LTR (truncated) (fragment): truncated 5' long terminal repeat (LTR) from HIV-1
    863..881     +  promoter       T7 promoter: promoter for bacteriophage T7 RNA polymerase
    907..1326    +  CDS            VEGFA (fragment): VEGFA_BOVIN - Also known as VEGF. Experimental evidence at protein level: Swiss-Prot protein existence level 1. Growth factor active in angiogenesis, vasculogenesis and endothelial cell growth. Induces endothelial cell proliferation, promotes cell migration, inhibits apoptosis and induces permeabilization of blood vessels. Binds to the FLT1/VEGFR1 and KDR/VEGFR2 receptors, heparan sulfate and heparin (By similarity). Binding to NRP1 receptor initiates a signaling pathway needed for motor neuron axon guidance and cell body migration, including for the caudal migration of facial motor neurons fr
   1401..1512    +  polyA_signal   bGH poly(A) signal: bovine growth hormone polyadenylation signal
   1629..1650    +  promoter       SV40 promoter (fragment): SV40 enhancer and early promoter
   1671..2099    +  rep_origin     f1 ori (sequence partly withheld): f1 bacteriophage origin of replication; arrow indicates direction of (+) strand synthesis
   2104..2126    +  promoter       SV40 promoter (fragment): SV40 enhancer and early promoter
   2127..2318    +  promoter       SV40 promoter: SV40 early promoter
   2345..2443    +  CDS            ble (fragment): BLE_KLEPN - Experimental evidence at protein level: Swiss-Prot protein existence level 1. Binding protein with a strong affinity to the bleomycin family of antibiotics. Binds to CL990; an antimitotic-antibiotic compound. From Klebsiella pneumoniae.
   2438..2559    +  polyA_signal   SV40 poly(A) signal: SV40 polyadenylation signal
   2632..2648    -  protein_bind   lac operator: The lac repressor binds to the lac operator to inhibit transcription in E. coli. This inhibition can be relieved by adding lactose or isopropyl-β-D-thiogalactopyranoside (IPTG). lac repressor encoded by lacI
   2656..2686    -  promoter       lac promoter: promoter for the E. coli lac operon
   2701..2722    -  protein_bind   CAP binding site: CAP binding activates transcription in the presence of cAMP. E. coli catabolite activator protein
   2735..2827    -  CDS            lacI (fragment): lac repressor; lacI; The lac repressor binds to the lac operator to inhibit transcription in E. coli. This inhibition can be relieved by adding lactose or isopropyl-β-D-thiogalactopyranoside (IPTG).
   3010..3598    -  rep_origin     ori: high-copy-number ColE1/pMB1/pBR322/pUC origin of replication
   3769..4629    -  CDS            AmpR: β-lactamase; bla; confers resistance to ampicillin, carbenicillin, and related antibiotics
   4630..4734    -  promoter       AmpR promoter: bla
>Addgene plasmid #244180 | L4869 hVEGFA-121 in pcDNA backbone | addgene full sequence | sequence record 489490 | Addgene NGS Result
GACGGATCGGGAGATCTCCCGATCCCCTATGGTGCACTCTCAGTACAATCTGCTCTGATGCCGCATAGTT
AAGCCAGTATCTGCTCCCTGCTTGTGTGTTGGAGGTCGCTGAGTAGTGCGCGAGCAAAATTTAAGCTACA
ACAAGGCAAGGCTTGACCGACAATTGCATGAAGAATCTGCTTAGGGTTAGGCGTTTTGCGCTGCTTCGCG
ATGTACGGGCCAGATATACGCGTTGACATTGATTATTGACTAGTTATTAATAGTAATCAATTACGGGGTC
ATTAGTTCATAGCCCATATATGGAGTTCCGCGTTACATAACTTACGGTAAATGGCCCGCCTGGCTGACCG
CCCAACGACCCCCGCCCATTGACGTCAATAATGACGTATGTTCCCATAGTAACGCCAATAGGGACTTTCC
ATTGACGTCAATGGGTGGAGTATTTACGGTAAACTGCCCACTTGGCAGTACATCAAGTGTATCATATGCC
AAGTACGCCCCCTATTGACGTCAATGACGGTAAATGGCCCGCCTGGCATTATGCCCAGTACATGACCTTA
TGGGACTTTCCTACTTGGCAGTACATCTACGTATTAGTCATCGCTATTACCATGGTGATGCGGTTTTGGC
AGTACATCAATGGGCGTGGATAGCGGTTTGACTCACGGGGATTTCCAAGTCTCCACCCCATTGACGTCAA
TGGGAGTTTGTTTTGGCACCAAAATCAACGGGACTTTCCAAAATGTCGTAACAACTCCGCCCCATTGACG
CAAATGGGCGGTAGGCGTGTACGGTGGGAGGTCTATATAAGCAGAGCTCTCTGGCTAACTAGAGAACCCA
CTGCTTACTGGCTTATCGAAATTAATACGACTCACTATAGGGAGTCCCAAGCTGGCTAGCGCCACCATGA
ACTTTCTGCTGTCTTGGGTGCATTGGAGCCTTGCCTTGCTGCTCTACCTCCACCATGCCAAGTGGTCCCA
GGCTGCACCCATGGCAGAAGGAGGAGGGCAGAATCATCACGAAGTGGTGAAGTTCATGGATGTCTATCAG
CGCAGCTACTGCCATCCAATCGAGACCCTGGTGGACATCTTCCAGGAGTACCCTGATGAGATCGAGTACA
TCTTCAAGCCATCCTGTGTGCCCCTGATGCGATGCGGGGGCTGCTGCAATGACGAGGGCCTGGAGTGTGT
GCCCACTGAGGAGTCCAACATCACCATGCAGATTATGCGGATCAAACCTCACCAAGGCCAGCACATAGGA
GAGATGAGCTTCCTACAGCACAACAAATGTGAATGCAGACCAAAGAAAGATAGAGCAAGACAAGAAAAAT
GTGACAAGCCGAGGCGGTGAGCGGCCGCTCGAGTCTAGAGGGCCCGTTTAAACCCGCTGATCAGCCTCGA
CTGTGCCTTCTAGTTGCCAGCCATCTGTTGTTTGCCCCTCCCCCGTGCCTTCCTTGACCCTGGAAGGTGC
CACTCCCACTGTCCTTTCCTAATAAAATGAGGAAATTGCATCGCATTGTCTGAGTAGGTGTCATTCTATT
CTGGGGGGTGGGGTGGGGCAGGACAGCAAGGGGGAGGATTGGGAAGTCAATAGCAGGCATGCTGGGGATG
CGGTGGGCTCTATGGCTTCTGAGGCGGAAAGAACCAGCTGGGGCTCTAGGGGGTATCCCC
[124 nt withheld, positions 1671-1794]
C
[91 nt withheld, positions 1796-1886]
A
[49 nt withheld, positions 1888-1936]
CCTTTGACGTTGGAGTCCACGTTCTTT
[37 nt withheld, positions 1964-2000]
ACCCTATCTCGGTCTATTCTTTTGATTTATAAGGGATTTTGCCGATTTCGGCCTATTGGTTAAAAAATGA
GCTGATTTAACAAAAATTTAACGCGAATTAATTCTGTGGAATGTGTGTCAGTTAGGCTCAATTAGTCAGC
AACCATAGTCCCGCCCCTAACTCCGCCCATCCCGCCCCTAACTCCGCCCAGTTCCGCCCATTCTCCGCCC
CATGGCTGACTAATTTTTTTTATTTATGCAGAGGCCGAGGCCGCCTCTGCCTCTGAGCTATTCCAGAAGT
AGTGAGGAGGCTTTTTTGGAGGCCTAGGCTTTTGCAAAAAGCTCCCGGGAGCTTGTATATCCATTTTCGG
AGGTTGGGCTTCGGAATCGTTTTCCGGGACGCCGGCTGGATGATCCTCCAGCGCGGGGATCTCATGCTGG
AGTTCTTCGCCCACCCCAACTTGTTTATTGCAGCTTATAATGGTTACAAATAAAGCAATAGCATCACAAA
TTTCACAAATAAAGCATTTTTTTCACTGCATTCTAGTTGTGGTTTGTCCAAACTCATCAATGTATCTTAT
CATGTCTGTATACCGTCGACCTCTAGCTAGAGCTTGGCGTAATCATGGTCATAGCTGTTTCCTGTGTGAA
ATTGTTATCCGCTCACAATTCCACACAACATACGAGCCGGAAGCATAAAGTGTAAAGCCTGGGGTGCCTA
ATGAGTGAGCTAACTCACATTAATTGCGTTGCGCTCACTGCCCGCTTTCCAGTCGGGAAACCTGTCGTGC
CAGCTGCATTAATGAATCGGCCAACGCGCGGGGAGAGGCGGTTTGCGTATTGGGCGCTCTTCCGCTTCCT
CGCTCACTGACTCGCTGCGCTCGGTCGTTCGGCTGCGGCGAGCGGTATCAGCTCACTCAAAGGCGGTAAT
ACGGTTATCCACAGAATCAGGGGATAACGCAGGAAAGAACATGTGAGCAAAAGGCCAGCAAAAGGCCAGG
AACCGTAAAAAGGCCGCGTTGCTGGCGTTTTTCCATAGGCTCCGCCCCCCTGACGAGCATCACAAAAATC
GACGCTCAAGTCAGAGGTGGCGAAACCCGACAGGACTATAAAGATACCAGGCGTTTCCCCCTGGAAGCTC
CCTCGTGCGCTCTCCTGTTCCGACCCTGCCGCTTACCGGATACCTGTCCGCCTTTCTCCCTTCGGGAAGC
GTGGCGCTTTCTCATAGCTCACGCTGTAGGTATCTCAGTTCGGTGTAGGTCGTTCGCTCCAAGCTGGGCT
GTGTGCACGAACCCCCCGTTCAGCCCGACCGCTGCGCCTTATCCGGTAACTATCGTCTTGAGTCCAACCC
GGTAAGACACGACTTATCGCCACTGGCAGCAGCCACTGGTAACAGGATTAGCAGAGCGAGGTATGTAGGC
GGTGCTACAGAGTTCTTGAAGTGGTGGCCTAACTACGGCTACACTAGAAGAACAGTATTTGGTATCTGCG
CTCTGCTGAAGCCAGTTACCTTCGGAAAAAGAGTTGGTAGCTCTTGATCCGGCAAACAAACCACCGCTGG
TAGCGGTGGTTTTTTTGTTTGCAAGCAGCAGATTACGCGCAGAAAAAAAGGATCTCAAGAAGATCCTTTG
ATCTTTTCTACGGGGTCTGACGCTCAGTGGAACGAAAACTCACGTTAAGGGATTTTGGTCATGAGATTAT
CAAAAAGGATCTTCACCTAGATCCTTTTAAATTAAAAATGAAGTTTTAAATCAATCTAAAGTATATATGA
GTAAACTTGGTCTGACAGTTACCAATGCTTAATCAGTGAGGCACCTATCTCAGCGATCTGTCTATTTCGT
TCATCCATAGTTGCCTGACTCCCCGTCGTGTAGATAACTACGATACGGGAGGGCTTACCATCTGGCCCCA
GTGCTGCAATGATACCGCGAGATCCACGCTCACCGGCTCCAGATTTATCAGCAATAAACCAGCCAGCCGG
AAGGGCCGAGCGCAGAAGTGGTCCTGCAACTTTATCCGCCTCCATCCAGTCTATTAATTGTTGCCGGGAA
GCTAGAGTAAGTAGTTCGCCAGTTAATAGTTTGCGCAACGTTGTTGCCATTGCTACAGGCATCGTGGTGT
CACGCTCGTCGTTTGGTATGGCTTCATTCAGCTCCGGTTCCCAACGATCAAGGCGAGTTACATGATCCCC
CATGTTGTGCAAAAAAGCGGTTAGCTCCTTCGGTCCTCCGATCGTTGTCAGAAGTAAGTTGGCCGCAGTG
TTATCACTCATGGTTATGGCAGCACTGCATAATTCTCTTACTGTCATGCCATCCGTAAGATGCTTTTCTG
TGACTGGTGAGTACTCAACCAAGTCATTCTGAGAATAGTGTATGCGGCGACCGAGTTGCTCTTGCCCGGC
GTCAATACGGGATAATACCGCGCCACATAGCAGAACTTTAAAAGTGCTCATCATTGGAAAACGTTCTTCG
GGGCGAAAACTCTCAAGGATCTTACCGCTGTTGAGATCCAGTTCGATGTAACCCACTCGTGCACCCAACT
GATCTTCAGCATCTTTTACTTTCACCAGCGTTTCTGGGTGAGCAAAAACAGGAAGGCAAAATGCCGCAAA
AAAGGGAATAAGGGCGACACGGAAATGTTGAATACTCATACTCTTCCTTTTTCAATATTATTGAAGCATT
TATCAGGGTTATTGTCTCATGAGCGGATACATATTTGAATGTATTTAGAAAAATAAACAAATAGGGGTTC
CGCGCACATTTCCCCGAAAAGTGCCACCTGACGTC
